Addgene plasmid #107659: Pgr_collagen
Purpose: In situ hybridization and RNAi studies in planarians
Depositing lab: Alejandro Sánchez. Depositing organization: Stowers Institute for Medical Research. Publication: Hands-On Classroom Activities for Exploring Regeneration and Stem Cell Biology with Planarians. Accorsi A, Williams MM, Ross EJ, Robb SMC, Elliott SA, Tu KC, Sanchez Alvarado A. The American Biology Teacher 79(3):208-223. Mar 2017. 10.1525/abt.2017.79.3.208.
Backbone
  Vector backbone: pPR-T4P
  Backbone size w/o insert (bp): 2636
  Vector type: RNAi ; In situ hybridization
Growth in bacteria
  Bacterial resistance: Kanamycin, 50 μg/mL
  Growth temperature: 37°C
  Growth strain: DH5alpha
  Copy number: Unknown
Gene/Insert
  Gene/Insert name: collagen
  Species: Phagocata gracilis
  Insert size (bp): 1300
  Cloning method: Ligation Independent Cloning
Terms and licenses: Academic/Nonprofit Terms; Industry Terms: Not Available to Industry
How to cite: Pgr_collagen was a gift from Alejandro Sánchez (Addgene plasmid # 107659 ; http://n2t.net/addgene:107659 ; RRID:Addgene_107659)
