[The description below was written by a language model from this plasmid's Addgene catalogue record and pLannotate feature annotations shown in this document.]
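Description:
Pgr_collagen is a small bacterial plasmid built on the pPR-T4P backbone, carrying a roughly 1.3 kb fragment of a collagen gene from the planarian Phagocata gracilis, inserted by ligation-independent cloning. It is intended as a template for in situ hybridization probes and for RNA interference experiments in planarians, and was deposited in connection with classroom activities exploring regeneration and stem cell biology. The plasmid is maintained in E. coli through a high-copy ColE1/pUC-type origin and selected with kanamycin via an aminoglycoside phosphotransferase (KanR) gene. The sequenced record is about 3.9 kb, consistent with the stated backbone and insert sizes.

The functional core is a pair of convergent T7 promoters flanking the cloning site. One T7 promoter reads forward into the unannotated region that corresponds to the collagen insert, and a second reads back into it from the opposite side. T7 terminators sit just outside each promoter, oriented to stop transcripts that have crossed the insert from the opposing promoter. This arrangement allows both strands to be transcribed by T7 RNA polymerase, producing double-stranded RNA for gene knockdown. Transcription of a single strand can instead give an antisense riboprobe for detecting collagen expression in tissue. A third T7 promoter is annotated a short distance beyond the downstream terminator; the record does not explain its role. The insert itself is not annotated in the feature table. The remaining features are a pBluescript polylinker fragment, short lacI and lacZα fragments, and rrnB T1 and T2 terminators. These appear to be backbone remnants and insulating elements rather than functional expression parts.
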