Features (pLannotate 1.2.2; 12 found; start..end, strand, type, name):
     24..71      -  terminator     T7 terminator: transcription terminator for bacteriophage T7 RNA polymerase
     76..94      +  promoter       T7 promoter: promoter for bacteriophage T7 RNA polymerase
    128..174     +  misc_feature   MCS (fragment): pBluescript multiple cloning site
   1538..1556    -  promoter       T7 promoter: promoter for bacteriophage T7 RNA polymerase
   1563..1606    +  terminator     T7 terminator (fragment): transcription terminator for bacteriophage T7 RNA polymerase
   1614..1632    -  promoter       T7 promoter: promoter for bacteriophage T7 RNA polymerase
   1766..2575    +  CDS            KanR: aminoglycoside phosphotransferase; aph(3')-Ia; confers resistance to kanamycin in bacteria or G418 (Geneticin®) in eukaryotes
   2722..3310    +  rep_origin     ori: high-copy-number ColE1/pMB1/pBR322/pUC origin of replication
   3493..3585    +  CDS            lacI (fragment): lac repressor; lacI; The lac repressor binds to the lac operator to inhibit transcription in E. coli. This inhibition can be relieved by adding lactose or isopropyl-β-D-thiogalactopyranoside (IPTG).
   3640..3667    -  terminator     rrnB T2 terminator: transcription terminator T2 from the E. coli rrnB gene
   3799..3842    +  terminator     rrnB T1 terminator: Escherichia coli rrnB; transcription terminator T1 from the E. coli rrnB gene
   3889..17      -  CDS            lacZα (fragment) (across the origin): LacZα fragment of β-galactosidase; lacZ fragment
>Addgene plasmid #107659 | Pgr_collagen | addgene full sequence | sequence record 209326 | Addgene NGS Result
GTAAAACGACGGCCAGTCTTAAGCAAAAAACCCCTCAAGACCCGTTTAGAGGCCCCAAGGGGTTATGCTA
GGAAGTAATACGACTCACTATAGGGAGACCGGCAGATCTGATATCATCGATGAATTCGAGCTCCACCGCG
GTGGCGGCCGCTCTAGAACTAGTGGATCCACCGGTTCCATGGCTAGCGGCATTACCATCCCGAGGAGATC
CAGGAGAGACTGGAGCACCGGGGCAAGATGGGGAGGAAGGTAAAGAAGGAGCTCCTGGAGCCCCTGGGAA
ACCTGGTCTTTTAGGTCCACAAGGGTTGGAAGGAAATATGGGATCTCCTGGTCCCTCTGGAGAAGCGGGA
GACCCAGGGGCAACAGGTGCCCCTGGTCCCGTTGGAGCACCAGGTCGAGATGGTAGCCTAGGTTTACCTG
GAAGACAAGGAAAACCAGGTGAGCCAGGTAAAGAAGGCGCCGTAGGAAAAGTAGGTAGTCCTGGAGTCAT
TGGTGCTCCAGGAAATAATGGAGCTGATGGGCGAAAAGGACCTTTAGGTCCAAGGGGGCCACCTGGTGAC
AAAGGCAAGCCAGGAGGACCAGGTACTGAGGGAAAACCGGGATCTGATGGTTCACCCGGAGACCCTGGAT
TTATGGGTTCGCCAGGTCCATCTGGACCACAAGGAAGCCTTGGTAAACCTGGGAAACCTGGTCCAGCTGG
TAGCGATGGTTTACCAGGAGACTATGGAGAAATGGGAGTTCCGGGTCCAGCAGGACCAGATGGAGCACCT
GGAAATTCTGGAACTGCGGGAGCACGAGGGCCATCTGGATTACCGGGAGGCAAAGGAAAACCAGGACCTG
CTGGGAAGGCTGGAAAGCCAGGAAATGGAGGTTTTGCTGGCATTCCTGGTGCTAGGGGTGCGACTGGAAC
TCCGGGACCAGCTGGAGATGCTGGTCCTTTAGGTGCTCCAGGGTCTAATGGTGCTATTGGAGAAACTGGT
CTGGCTGGTGATAAAGGTGTATCAGGAGCAAATGGAAAACCAGGACAAGCTGGACGACCAGGTCCAAGGG
GCCCTGCAGGCACAAAAGGACCCAAAGGAAGTCCTGGTTTTGATGGACCAACTGGAGCTGATGGTGACAG
GGGTGCTATTGGCTATCCTGGCCCAAATGGTCCCCCAGGTCCAAGTGGTCCAGCAGGACTCACTGGTCCT
ACTGGAGTGATTGGACCACGAGGTGATCCTGGTGTTCTAGGACCTGTTGGAGTCGCTGGTTTACCTGGAA
GACAGGGTGAAAGTGGACCCATAGGACAAAGAGGTCCAATTGGCCCACCAGGCCCTCCTGGACCCCCAGG
TGGAGTTATGGCAATGCAGATGAGATCACCAACAAAAGGAATTATGTATGGTGATGATTCGAAGACCGCT
AAATTACTTGGTGGTAATGCTATAAAAAATCCCCAAGGAACGAAGGATATTCCGGCGAAAACATGCAAGC
ATTTGAGCGTCAGTTATCCCAATAAACCCGACCGGGTAGAATTGGCCGGGCCCGGTACCCAATTCGCCCT
ATAGTGAGTCGTATTACTTCCACATAACCCCTTGGGGCCTCTAAACGGGTCTTGAGGGGTTTTTTGAGGA
TCCCCTATAGTGAGTCGTATTACATGGTCATAGCTGTTTCCTGGCAGCTCTGGCCCGTGTCTCAAAATCT
CTGATGTTACATTGCACAAGATAAAAATATATCATCATGAACAATAAAACTGTCTGCTTACATAAACAGT
AATACAAGGGGTGTTATGAGCCATATTCAACGGGAAACGTCGAGGCCGCGATTAAATTCCAACATGGATG
CTGATTTATATGGGTATAAATGGGCTCGCGATAATGTCGGGCAATCAGGTGCGACAATCTATCGCTTGTA
TGGGAAGCCCGATGCGCCAGAGTTGTTTCTGAAACATGGCAAAGGTAGCGTTGCCAATGATGTTACAGAT
GAGATGGTCAGACTAAACTGGCTGACGGAATTTATGCCTCTTCCGACCATCAAGCATTTTATCCGTACTC
CTGATGATGCATGGTTACTCACCACTGCGATCCCCGGAAAAACAGCATTCCAGGTATTAGAAGAATATCC
TGATTCAGGTGAAAATATTGTTGATGCGCTGGCAGTGTTCCTGCGCCGGTTGCATTCGATTCCTGTTTGT
AATTGTCCTTTTAACAGCGATCGCGTATTTCGTCTCGCTCAGGCGCAATCACGAATGAATAACGGTTTGG
TTGATGCGAGTGATTTTGATGACGAGCGTAATGGCTGGCCTGTTGAACAAGTCTGGAAAGAAATGCATAA
ACTTTTGCCATTCTCACCGGATTCAGTCGTCACTCATGGTGATTTCTCACTTGATAACCTTATTTTTGAC
GAGGGGAAATTAATAGGTTGTATTGATGTTGGACGAGTCGGAATCGCAGACCGATACCAGGATCTTGCCA
TCCTATGGAACTGCCTCGGTGAGTTTTCTCCTTCATTACAGAAACGGCTTTTTCAAAAATATGGTATTGA
TAATCCTGATATGAATAAATTGCAGTTTCATTTGATGCTCGATGAGTTTTTCTAATCAGAATTGGTTAAT
TGGTTGTAACACTGGCAGAGCATTACGCTGACTTGACGGGACGGCGCAAGCTCATGACCAAAATCCCTTA
ACGTGAGTTACGCGTCGTTCCACTGAGCGTCAGACCCCGTAGAAAAGATCAAAGGATCTTCTTGAGATCC
TTTTTTTCTGCGCGTAATCTGCTGCTTGCAAACAAAAAAACCACCGCTACCAGCGGTGGTTTGTTTGCCG
GATCAAGAGCTACCAACTCTTTTTCCGAAGGTAACTGGCTTCAGCAGAGCGCAGATACCAAATACTGTTC
TTCTAGTGTAGCCGTAGTTAGGCCACCACTTCAAGAACTCTGTAGCACCGCCTACATACCTCGCTCTGCT
AATCCTGTTACCAGTGGCTGCTGCCAGTGGCGATAAGTCGTGTCTTACCGGGTTGGACTCAAGACGATAG
TTACCGGATAAGGCGCAGCGGTCGGGCTGAACGGGGGGTTCGTGCACACAGCCCAGCTTGGAGCGAACGA
CCTACACCGAACTGAGATACCTACAGCGTGAGCTATGAGAAAGCGCCACGCTTCCCGAAGGGAGAAAGGC
GGACAGGTATCCGGTAAGCGGCAGGGTCGGAACAGGAGAGCGCACGAGGGAGCTTCCAGGGGGAAACGCC
TGGTATCTTTATAGTCCTGTCGGGTTTCGCCACCTCTGACTTGAGCGTCGATTTTTGTGATGCTCGTCAG
GGGGGCGGAGCCTATGGAAAAACGCCAGCAACGCGGCCTTTTTACGGTTCCTGGCCTTTTGCTGGCCTTT
TGCTCACATGTTCTTTCCTGCGTTATCCCCTGATTCTGTGGATAACCGTATTACCGCCTTTGAGTGAGCT
GATACCGCTCGCCGCAGCCGAACGACCGAGCGCAGCGAGTCAGTGAGCGAGGAAGCGGAAGAGCGCCCAA
TACGCAAACCGCCTCTCCCCGCGCGTTGGCCGATTCATTAATGCAGCTGGCACGACAGGTTTCCCGACTG
GAAAGCGGGCAGTGAGCGCAACGCAATTAATACGCGTACCGCTAGCCAGGAAGAGTTTGTAGAAACGCAA
AAAGGCCATCCGTCAGGATGGCCTTCTGCTTAGTTTGATGCCTGGCAGTTTATGGCGGGCGTCCTGCCCG
CCACCCTCCGGGCCGTTGCTTCACAACGTTCAAATCCGCTCCCGGCGGATTTGTCCTACTCAGGAGAGCG
TTCACCGACAAACAACAGATAAAACGAAAGGCCCAGTCTTCCGACTGAGCCTTTCGTTTTATTTGATGCC
TGGCAGTTCCCTACTCTCGCGTTAACGCTAGCATGGATGTTTTCCCAGTCACGACGTT
