>Addgene plasmid #107659 | Pgr_collagen | depositor partial sequence | sequence record 203015 | Insert Sequence
AGGAGATCCAGGAGAGACTGGAGCACCGGGGCAAGATGGGGAGGAAGGTAAAGAAGGAGCTCCTGGAGCC
CCTGGGAAACCTGGTCTTTTAGGTCCACAAGGGTTAGAAGGAAATATAGGATCTCCTGGTCCCTCTGGAG
AAGCGGGAGACCCAGGGGCAACAGGTGCCCCTGGTCCCGTTGGAGCACCAGGTCGAGATGGTAGCCTAGG
TTTACCTGGAAGACAGGGAAAACCAGGTGAGCCAGGTAAAGAAGGCGCCGTAGGAAAAGTAGGTAGTCCT
GGAGTCATCGGTGCTCCAGGAAATAATGGAGCTGATGGGCGAAAAGGACCTTTAGGTCCAAGGGGGCCAC
CTGGTGACAAAGGCAAGCCAGGAGGACCAGGTACTGAAGGAAAACCGGGATCTGATGGTTCACCCGGAGA
CCCTGGATTTATGGGTTCGCCAGGTCCATCTGGACCACAAGGAAGCCTTGGTAAACCTGGGAAACCTGGT
CCAGCTGGTAGCGATGGCTTACCAGGAGATTATGGAGAAATGGGAGTTCCGGGTCCAGCAGGACCAGATG
GAGCACCTGGAAATTCTGGAACAGCAGGAGCACGAGGGCCGTCTGGTTTACCGGGAGGCAAAGGAAAACC
AGGACCTGCTGGGAAGGCTGGAAAGCCAGGAAATGGAGGTTTTGCTGGCATTCCTGGTGCTAGGGGTGCG
AGTGGAACTCCGGGACCAGCTGGAGATGCTGGTCCTTTGGGTGCTCCAGGGTCTAATGGTGCTATTGGAG
AAACTGGTCTGGCTGGTGATAAAGGTGTATCAGGAGCAAATGGAAAACCAGGACAAGCTGGACGACCAGG
TCCAAGGGGCCCTGCAGGCACAAAAGGACCCAAAGGAAGTCCTGGTTTTGATGGACCAACTGGAGCTGAT
GGTGACAGGGGTGCTATTGGCTATCCTGGCCCAAATGGTCCCCCAGGTCCAAGTGGTCCAGCAGGACTCA
CTGGTCCTACTGGAGTGATTGGACCACGAGGTGATCCTGGTGTTCTAGGACCTGTTGGAGTCGCTGGTTT
ACCTGGAAGACAGGGTGAAAGTGGACCCATAGGACAAAGAGGTCCGATTGGCCCACCAGGCCCTCCTGGA
CCCCCAGGTGGAGTTATGGCAATGCAGATGAGATCACCAACAAAGGGAATTATGTACGGTGATGATTCGA
AGACCGCTAAATTACTTGGTGGTAATGCCATAAAAAATCCCCAAGGAACGAAGGATATTCCGGCGAAAAC
ATGCAAGCATTTGAGCGTCAGTTATCCCAATAAACCCGAC
